Addgene plasmid #187145: pDONR221-HUWE1_UBA-mut
Purpose: Entry clone
Depositing lab: Eric Fischer. Depositing organization: Dana-Farber Cancer Institute. Publication: Solenoid architecture of HUWE1 contributes to ligase activity and substrate recognition. Hunkeler M, Jin CY, Ma MW, Monda JK, Overwijn D, Bennett EJ, Fischer ES. Mol Cell. 2021 Sep 2;81(17):3468-3480.e7. doi: 10.1016/j.molcel.2021.06.032. Epub 2021 Jul 26. PubMed 34314700.
Backbone
  Vector backbone: pDONR221
  Vector type: Entry clone
Growth in bacteria
  Bacterial resistance: Kanamycin, 50 μg/mL
  Growth temperature: 37°C
  Growth strain: DH5alpha
  Copy number: High Copy
Gene/Insert
  Gene/Insert name: HUWE1
  Species: H. sapiens (human)
  Insert size (bp): 13122
  Mutation: M1328A/F1330A
  Entrez Gene: HUWE1 (a.k.a. ARF-BP1, HECTH9, HSPC272, Ib772, LASU1, MRXST, MULE, URE-B1, UREB1)
  Cloning method: Gibson Cloning
Terms and licenses: Academic/Nonprofit Terms; Industry Terms: Not Available to Industry
How to cite: pDONR221-HUWE1_UBA-mut was a gift from Eric Fischer (Addgene plasmid # 187145 ; http://n2t.net/addgene:187145 ; RRID:Addgene_187145)
