[The description below was written by a language model from this plasmid's Addgene catalogue record and pLannotate feature annotations shown in this document.]
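Description:
pDONR221-HUWE1_UBA-mut is a Gateway entry clone built on the pDONR221 backbone, carrying the full-length human HUWE1 coding sequence. It is a bacterial cloning vector of about 15.4 kb, maintained in E. coli at high copy through a ColE1/pUC-type origin and selected with kanamycin via an aminoglycoside phosphotransferase (KanR) gene. The annotation also flags a very short fragment resembling the RSF origin at the start of the sequence, which is unlikely to be functional. Oppositely oriented rrnB T1 and T2 terminators sit upstream of the cloning region, where they insulate the insert from read-through transcription originating in the backbone.

The payload is the roughly 13.1 kb HUWE1 open reading frame, inserted by Gibson assembly and flanked by attL1 and attL2 sites. HUWE1 encodes a very large E3 ubiquitin ligase that targets substrates such as MCL1 for ubiquitination and proteasomal degradation and also modifies DNA polymerase beta. This version carries two alanine substitutions, M1328A and F1330A. The construct name indicates that these lie in the UBA domain, a ubiquitin-binding module, although the record does not state their functional effect. No promoter, epitope tag or reporter is annotated around the insert, as expected for an entry clone that is not itself an expression vector. Instead, the attL sites allow the mutant HUWE1 sequence to be transferred by an LR Clonase reaction into attR-containing destination vectors, which supply the promoter, tags and host-specific elements. The plasmid therefore serves as a source clone for generating expression constructs of the UBA-mutant ligase, for example to compare it with wild-type HUWE1 in studies of ligase activity and substrate recognition.
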