Features (pLannotate 1.2.2; 8 found; start..end, strand, type, name):
      1..46      +  rep_origin     RSF ori (fragment): Plasmids containing the RSF 1030 origin of replication can be propagated in E. coli cells that contain additional plasmids with compatible origins.
    106..149     -  terminator     rrnB T1 terminator: Escherichia coli rrnB; transcription terminator T1 from the E. coli rrnB gene
    281..308     +  terminator     rrnB T2 terminator: transcription terminator T2 from the E. coli rrnB gene
    358..457     +  protein_bind   attL1: mutant version of attL; recombination site for the Gateway® LR reaction LR Clonase™
    481..13602   +  CDS            HUWE1: HUWE1_HUMAN - Also known as KIAA0312, KIAA1578, UREB1. Experimental evidence at protein level: Swiss-Prot protein existence level 1. E3 ubiquitin-protein ligase which mediates ubiquitination and subsequent proteasomal degradation of target proteins (PubMed:15989957, PubMed:19713937, PubMed:15567145, PubMed:15767685, PubMed:18488021, PubMed:17567951, PubMed:19037095, PubMed:20534529). Regulates apoptosis by catalyzing the polyubiquitination and degradation of MCL1 (PubMed:15989957). Mediates monoubiquitination of DNA polymerase beta (POLB) at 'Lys-41', 'Lys-61' and 'Lys-81', thereby playing a r
  13618..13717   -  protein_bind   attL2: mutant version of attL; recombination site for the Gateway® LR reaction LR Clonase™
  13840..14649   +  CDS            KanR: aminoglycoside phosphotransferase; aph(3')-Ia; confers resistance to kanamycin in bacteria or G418 (Geneticin®) in eukaryotes
  14739..15327   +  rep_origin     ori: high-copy-number ColE1/pMB1/pBR322/pUC origin of replication
>Addgene plasmid #187145 | pDONR221-HUWE1_UBA-mut | addgene full sequence | sequence record 369312 | Addgene NGS Result
CTTTCCTGCGTTATCCCCTGATTCTGTGGATAACCGTATTACCGCTAGCATGGATCTCGGGGACGTCTAA
CTACTAAGCGAGAGTAGGGAACTGCCAGGCATCAAATAAAACGAAAGGCTCAGTCGGAAGACTGGGCCTT
TCGTTTTATCTGTTGTTTGTCGGTGAACGCTCTCCTGAGTAGGACAAATCCGCCGGGAGCGGATTTGAAC
GTTGTGAAGCAACGGCCCGGAGGGTGGCGGGCAGGACGCCCGCCATAAACTGCCAGGCATCAAACTAAGC
AGAAGGCCATCCTGACGGATGGCCTTTTTGCGTTTCTACAAACTCTTCCTGTTAGTTAGTTACTTAAGCT
CGGGCCCCAAATAATGATTTTATTTTGACTGATAGTGACCTGTTCGTTGCAACAAATTGATAAGCAATGC
TTTTTTATAATGCCAACTTTGTACAAAAAAGCAGGCTTTAAAGGAACCAATTCAGTCGACATGAAAGTAG
ACAGGACTAAACTGAAGAAGACACCTACTGAGGCTCCTGCAGACTGCAGAGCCTTAATAGACAAACTCAA
AGTTTGTAATGATGAGCAACTTCTCTTGGAACTGCAGCAGATCAAAACATGGAACATTGGAAAGTGCGAG
TTATATCACTGGGTGGACCTGTTGGACCGCTTCGATGGAATACTGGCAGATGCTGGACAGACAGTGGAGA
ATATGTCATGGATGCTCGTATGTGATAGGCCAGAAAGAGAGCAACTGAAAATGCTTCTCTTGGCTGTGTT
GAACTTCACAGCCTTGCTCATTGAGTACAGCTTTTCCCGGCATCTGTACAGTTCCATAGAGCATTTGACA
ACTTTATTGGCTTCCTCTGATATGCAAGTGGTGCTGGCAGTCCTCAATCTCCTATATGTATTTAGCAAAA
GATCAAACTACATCACTCGTCTGGGATCTGACAAGAGGACCCCGCTGCTAACTCGGCTACAACATTTGGC
AGAGAGCTGGGGTGGAAAGGAGAATGGCTTTGGACTTGCAGAATGTTGCAGAGACTTGCATATGATGAAA
TATCCACCCAGTGCAACTACACTACACTTTGAATTCTATGCAGATCCTGGGGCCGAGGTCAAAATTGAGA
AAAGGACAACTAGTAACACACTACATTATATTCACATAGAGCAACTTGACAAGATTTCAGAAAGCCCTTC
TGAAATCATGGAATCTCTTACCAAAATGTACAGCATTCCTAAGGATAAGCAGATGCTGTTATTTACACAC
ATACGACTGGCCCATGGCTTTTCTAATCACAGGAAGCGATTGCAGGCAGTTCAGGCCAGACTGCATGCAA
TATCTATATTAGTGTATTCCAATGCCTTGCAGGAATCAGCAAACAGTATCTTGTATAATGGCTTGATAGA
GGAGTTAGTGGACGTGCTGCAAATAACGGATAAGCAGCTTATGGAGATTAAAGCAGCTTCTTTACGAACA
TTAACATCAATTGTCCACTTGGAGAGAACTCCCAAACTCAGCAGTATTATTGACTGTACTGGAACTGCCT
CCTACCATGGATTTTTGCCAGTGCTTGTAAGGAACTGTATCCAGGCCATGATTGATCCTTCCATGGATCC
ATACCCTCACCAGTTTGCCACTGCTCTCTTCTCTTTTTTATACCATCTGGCCAGCTACGATGCTGGTGGT
GAAGCCTTGGTCTCCTGTGGAATGATGGAAGCCTTATTGAAGGTCATAAAGTTTCTTGGCGATGAACAGG
ACCAGATAACATTTGTCACCAGAGCCGTCAGAGTGGTTGACCTTATCACCAACCTGGATATGGCAGCTTT
TCAATCCCATAGTGGACTTTCTATCTTCATTTATAGACTTGAGCATGAAGTAGATCTGTGCCGAAAAGAA
TGTCCGTTTGTGATCAAGCCAAAGATCCAGAGACCCAATACTACACAAGAAGGAGAGGAAATGGAAACTG
ATATGGATGGAGTCCAGTGTATTCCACAACGAGCAGCACTTCTGAAATCCATGTTGAATTTCCTCAAGAA
GGCCATCCAAGACCCTGCTTTCTCAGATGGCATACGACATGTGATGGATGGTTCTCTGCCTACCTCCCTG
AAACACATCATCAGCAATGCAGAATACTATGGCCCATCACTCTTCCTCCTAGCTACTGAAGTGGTGACTG
TGTTTGTATTTCAAGAACCATCACTGCTCTCCTCACTCCAGGACAATGGATTGACAGATGTCATGCTGCA
TGCACTGCTTATCAAAGATGTTCCTGCTACCCGTGAAGTCCTTGGCTCCCTCCCAAATGTATTCAGTGCA
CTCTGTTTGAATGCCCGAGGTCTTCAGTCTTTTGTTCAGTGTCAGCCTTTTGAACGCCTCTTCAAAGTTC
TTCTGTCTCCAGATTACCTCCCAGCCATGCGGAGGAGGAGAAGTTCTGATCCCCTTGGGGATACTGCATC
CAACCTGGGGAGTGCTGTCGATGAGCTCATGAGACATCAGCCCACCCTTAAAACAGATGCAACGACTGCC
ATCATCAAGTTACTTGAAGAAATCTGTAATCTTGGAAGGGACCCCAAATACATCTGTCAGAAGCCATCGA
TCCAGAAGGCAGATGGCACTGCCACTGCTCCTCCCCCAAGGTCTAATCATGCCGCAGAAGAAGCCTCTAG
TGAGGATGAGGAGGAAGAGGAAGTACAGGCCATGCAGAGCTTTAATTCTACCCAGCAAAATGAAACTGAG
CCTAATCAGCAGGTTGTTGGTACAGAGGAACGTATTCCTATTCCCCTCATGGATTACATCCTTAATGTGA
TGAAATTTGTGGAATCTATTCTGAGCAACAATACAACAGATGACCACTGCCAGGAATTTGTGAATCAGAA
AGGACTGTTGCCTTTGGTTACCATTTTGGGTCTTCCCAATCTGCCCATTGACTTTCCCACATCTGCTGCC
TGTCAGGCTGTTGCAGGTGTCTGCAAATCCATATTGACACTGTCACATGAACCCAAAGTCCTTCAAGAGG
GTCTCCTTCAGTTGGACTCCATCCTCTCCTCCCTGGAGCCCTTACACCGCCCCATTGAATCCCCTGGGGG
CTCAGTGTTGTTGCGAGAACTGGCTTGCGCAGGCAATGTTGCTGATGCTACCCTCTCAGCCCAGGCCACA
CCTCTGCTGCATGCACTCACTGCTGCCCATGCCTACATCATGATGTTTGTTCATACTTGCAGAGTTGGAC
AGAGTGAAATTCGTTCCATCTCCGTAAACCAGTGGGGCTCTCAATTGGGTCTGAGTGTTTTGAGCAAGCT
GAGCCAGTTATACTGTTCCCTGGTGTGGGAAAGCACTGTCCTCCTCTCTCTGTGTACCCCAAACAGCCTA
CCATCTGGGTGTGAATTTGGCCAGGCAGATATGCAGAAACTGGTTCCAAAGGATGAGAAGGCAGGTACGA
CCCAGGGCGGAAAAAGATCAGATGGGGAACAGGATGGAGCAGCTGGAAGTATGGATGCTTCTACCCAGGG
CTTATTAGAAGGCATTGGGCTAGATGGTGACACATTGGCTCCCATGGAGACAGATGAACCTACTGCTTCA
GACTCTAAGGGCAAATCTAAAATCACACCAGCAATGGCTGCCAGAATTAAGCAAATCAAGCCTTTGTTAT
CAGCTTCCTCCAGATTAGGCCGAGCACTTGCTGAGCTATTTGGACTTCTTGTTAAACTTTGTGTGGGATC
TCCTGTCCGCCAGAGAAGGAGCCATCATGCTGCCAGCACCACTACAGCACCGACACCTGCCGCGCGATCA
ACAGCCTCAGCTCTCACTAAGCTCTTGACTAAGGGGTTATCTTGGCAGCCCCCACCATATACACCTACTC
CCCGATTCAGGCTGACATTCTTCATCTGTTCAGTTGGTTTCACATCCCCAATGCTGTTTGATGAGAGGAA
GTATCCCTACCACCTCATGCTGCAAAAATTTCTCTGCTCCGGAGGCCACAATGCTCTTTTTGAAACTTTC
AACTGGGCTCTGTCCATGGGAGGTAAAGTTCCTGTTTCTGAGGGATTGGAACACTCAGACTTGCCTGATG
GCACAGGAGAATTCCTAGATGCCTGGCTTATGCTGGTGGAGAAGATGGTGAATCCCACCACGGTGCTTGA
ATCTCCACATTCGCTGCCTGCCAAATTGCCTGGAGGTGTCCAGAACTTTCCCCAGTTCAGTGCACTGCGC
TTCCTTGTGGTAACTCAGAAAGCAGCCTTTACTTGCATCAAAAACTTATGGAACCGGAAACCCCTGAAGG
TATATGGTGGACGAATGGCTGAATCGATGCTGGCCATTCTATGCCACATCCTCCGAGGAGAACCTGTGAT
TCGAGAGAGACTAAGCAAGGAGAAGGAGGGGTCTCGAGGAGAAGAGGATACAGGGCAAGAGGAAGGTGGC
TCCCGCCGGGAACCTCAAGTCAACCAGCAACAACTGCAACAGCTCATGGACGCGGGCGCGACAAGGGAAC
ATGCAATGGAGGCACTGTTGAACACCAGCACCATGGAGCAGGCCACAGAGTACCTTTTAACCCACCCTCC
TCCAATCATGGGAGGAGTTGTTCGGGATCTCAGCATGTCTGAAGAGGACCAGATGATGAGAGCAATTGCT
ATGTCTCTGGGACAGGATATTCCAATGGATCAAAGGGCAGAGTCACCTGAGGAAGTTGCTTGCCGGAAGG
AGGAAGAGGAACGGAAAGCTCGGGAAAAGCAGGAGGAGGAAGAGGCTAAATGTCTAGAGAAGTTCCAGGA
TGCTGACCCGTTGGAACAAGATGAGCTCCACACTTTCACAGATACTATGTTGCCAGGCTGCTTCCACCTT
CTTGATGAGCTGCCAGACACAGTATACCGTGTGTGTGACCTGATCATGACAGCAATCAAACGTAATGGAG
CAGATTATCGTGACATGATTCTGAAGCAAGTAGTCAATCAGGTGTGGGAAGCTGCTGATGTATTGATCAA
AGCTGCTCTTCCCCTGACAACAAGTGACACAAAAACCGTGTCAGAGTGGATAAGTCAGATGGCCACACTG
CCCCAGGCCTCCAATTTGGCTACTAGAATCTTGCTTTTAACGCTACTTTTTGAGGAGTTGAAGCTACCTT
GTGCTTGGGTGGTTGAATCAAGTGGCATCCTTAATGTCCTAATCAAACTCTTGGAAGTGGTTCAGCCCTG
CCTCCAGGCAGCCAAGGAGCAGAAGGAAGTCCAGACCCCAAAGTGGATCACACCAGTGTTGCTCCTGATT
GATTTCTATGAAAAGACAGCCATCTCCTCAAAAAGGAGAGCCCAGATGACTAAGTACCTGCAATCCAACA
GCAACAACTGGCGCTGGTTTGATGATCGCTCTGGGCGTTGGTGTAGTTACAGTGCAAGCAACAATAGCAC
TATTGATTCTGCCTGGAAATCTGGAGAGACAAGCGTGCGATTCACTGCAGGCCGAAGAAGATACACGGTC
CAATTCACTACAATGGTGCAGGTTAATGAGGAAACAGGGAACCGACGCCCTGTGATGCTGACTCTCCTCA
GGGTACCTCGGCTGAATAAAAATTCAAAAAACAGCAATGGACAGGAACTAGAGAAGACGCTGGAAGAAAG
CAAAGAAATGGATATCAAACGTAAAGAAAATAAAGGCAATGATACCCCTTTGGCCCTAGAGAGTACAAAC
ACTGAAAAGGAGACAAGCCTGGAGGAAACAAAAATCGGGGAGATCCTGATCCAGGGCTTGACAGAAGATA
TGGTGACTGTTTTAATCCGGGCCTGCGTGAGCATGCTGGGAGTCCCTGTGGACCCAGATACTTTGCATGC
CACCCTTCGTCTCTGTCTGAGGCTCACCCGGGACCACAAATATGCCATGATGTTTGCAGAACTGAAGAGT
ACCCGCATGATCTTGAATTTGACCCAGAGCTCAGGCTTCAATGGGTTTACTCCCCTGGTCACCCTTCTCT
TAAGACACATCATTGAGGACCCCTGTACCCTTCGTCATACCATGGAAAAGGTTGTTCGCTCAGCAGCTAC
AAGTGGAGCTGGTAGCACTACCTCTGGTGTTGTGTCTGGCAGCCTCGGCTCTCGGGAGATCAACTACATC
CTTCGTGTCCTTGGGCCAGCCGCATGCCGCAATCCAGACATATTCACAGAAGTGGCCAACTGCTGTATCC
GCATCGCCCTTCCTGCCCCTCGAGGCTCAGGAACTGCTTCAGATGATGAATTTGAGAATCTTAGAATTAA
AGGCCCTAATGCTGTACAGCTGGTGAAGACCACCCCTTTGAAGCCCTCACCTCTGCCTGTCATCCCTGAT
ACTATCAAGGAAGTGATCTATGATATGCTGAATGCTCTGGCTGCATACCATGCTCCAGAGGAAGCCGATA
AATCTGATCCTAAACCTGGGGTTATGACCCAAGAGGTTGGCCAGCTCCTGCAAGACATGGGTGATGATGT
ATACCAGCAGTACCGGTCACTTACGCGTCAGAGCAGTGACTTTGATACGCAGTCAGGTTTTTCCATTAAT
AGTCAGGTCTTTGCTGCAGATGGTGCCTCCACTGAGACTTCCGCATCTGGGACCTCCCAAGGAGAGGCTT
CAACTCCAGAGGAGTCTCGAGATGGGAAGAAAGATAAAGAAGGGGACCGGGCCTCTGAGGAAGGCAAACA
GAAAGGCAAGGGCAGCAAACCTTTAATGCCTACCTCCACTATCCTTCGTCTTCTGGCAGAGTTGGTGAGG
TCCTATGTTGGTATTGCTACCCTGATTGCCAACTACAGCTACACTGTGGGCCAGTCTGAACTGATCAAAG
AGGACTGCAGTGTGCTAGCTTTTGTTCTGGACCACCTGCTCCCACATACCCAGAATGCAGAAGACAAGGA
CACCCCTGCCTTGGCCCGCCTGTTCCTCGCAAGCCTGGCTGCTGCAGGGAGTGGCACAGATGCCCAGGTG
GCCCTAGTGAATGAAGTAAAAGCAGCCCTTGGACGGGCACTGGCTATGGCTGAGAGTACAGAGAAACATG
CCAGGCTTCAGGCAGTGATGTGTATCATCAGTACTATCATGGAGTCCTGCCCCTCCACCTCCAGCTTCTA
CAGCAGTGCCACAGCGAAGACCCAGCACAATGGCATGAACAACATCATTCGGCTTTTCCTGAAGAAGGGA
CTGGTTAATGACCTGGCCAGAGTACCTCACAGCTTAGACCTGTCCAGTCCCAACATGGCCAACACAGTCA
ATGCTGCTCTGAAGCCTTTGGAAACACTTTCCCGGATTGTGAACCAGCCCAGTAGCCTTTTTGGCAGCAA
GAGTGCTTCTAGCAAGAACAAGTCTGAGCAGGATGCCCAAGGAGCCTCTCAAGATTCCAGTAGCAACCAG
CAGGACCCAGGCGAGCCTGGGGAAGCAGAAGTGCAGGAGGAGGATCATGATGTCACTCAGACAGAGGTGG
CAGATGGGGATATCATGGATGGGGAGGCTGAAACCGACTCAGTGGTGATTGCTGGGCAGCCTGAGGTGCT
CAGTTCACAAGAGATGCAGGTTGAGAATGAGCTGGAGGACCTGATAGATGAGTTGCTTGAGAGGGATGGC
GGATCTGGGAACAGTACAATTATAGTGAGCAGAAGTGGAGAGGATGAATCACAAGAGGACGTGCTGATGG
ATGAAGCTCCTTCCAACCTCAGCCAAGCTTCCACCTTGCAGGCCAACCGAGAAGATTCCATGAATATCCT
GGACCCTGAGGATGAGGAGGAGCACACTCAGGAAGAGGACAGCAGTGGCAGTAACGAGGATGAGGATGAT
AGTCAGGATGAAGAGGAGGAGGAGGAGGAAGATGAGGAAGATGATCAGGAGGATGATGAAGGTGAAGAGG
GAGATGAAGACGATGACGACGATGGCTCTGAGATGGAATTGGATGAGGATTATCCTGATATGAACGCTTC
TCCCTTGGTCCGATTTGAGCGCTTTGACCGGGAGGATGATCTCATCATTGAGTTTGACAACATGTTCTCC
AGTGCTACAGACATCCCCCCATCCCCAGGAAATATCCCTACCACCCATCCACTGATGGTGCGCCATGCAG
ACCACAGTTCTCTGACACTGGGCAGTGGCTCTTCAACAACTCGTCTCACCCAGGGCATCGGGCGCAGTCA
GAGGACCCTAAGGCAGCTGACGGCCAATACTGGCCACACCATTCATGTTCACTACCCTGGGAATCGCCAG
CCCAACCCTCCTCTTATACTGCAGAGGTTGCTTGGTCCCTCAGCTGCTGCTGACATCCTTCAGCTGAGCA
GCAGCCTTCCCCTACAAAGCCGGGGTCGGGCCCGCCTCCTGGTAGGCAACGATGACGTCCACATCATCGC
CCGTTCTGATGATGAGCTGCTGGATGACTTTTTCCATGATCAGAGCACAGCTACCAGCCAAGCAGGAACC
CTGTCCAGCATCCCCACAGCCCTGACCCGCTGGACAGAAGAATGCAAAGTTCTCGATGCTGAGAGCATGC
ATGACTGTGTTTCAGTGGTTAAAGTGTCCATTGTCAATCACCTGGAATTCCTGAGGGATGAGGAGCTGGA
AGAAAGGCGAGAGAAGCGCAGGAAACAACTGGCTGAGGAAGAAACAAAGATAACTGATAAAGGCAAAGAA
GATAAGGAGAACAGGGATCAGAGTGCACAGTGTACTGCATCTAAGTCAAATGACTCCACTGAACAGAATC
TCTCAGATGGGACGCCTATGCCTGACAGCTACCCAACAACCCCATCTTCAACTGATGCAGCTACATCTGA
GTCCAAGGAGACCCTTGGCACTCTGCAATCCTCACAACAGCAACCAACACTCCCAACCCCACCAGCTTTG
GGAGAGGTTCCTCAGGAGCTGCAGTCTCCAGCTGGAGAAGGGGGCAGCTCTACACAGCTATTGATGCCTG
TAGAGCCAGAGGAATTGGGTCCCACAAGGCCAAGTGGGGAAGCAGAAACAACTCAGATGGAGTTATCCCC
AGCTCCCACTATAACCTCACTTTCCCCAGAGAGAGCTGAGGATTCTGATGCACTGACGGCTGTCAGCAGT
CAGCTAGAAGGCTCTCCTATGGATACAAGCAGCCTGGCTTCCTGTACCTTAGAGGAGGCTGTGGGTGACA
CTTCAGCAGCTGGCAGTTCTGAGCAGCCCAGAGCAGGCAGCTCCACTCCTGGGGATGCCCCACCAGCTGT
GGCGGAAGTGCAAGGCAGGAGTGATGGGTCAGGGGAATCTGCCCAGCCACCTGAGGACAGCTCCCCACCT
GCATCCTCTGAGAGCTCTTCCACCAGAGATTCTGCCGTGGCCATTTCTGGCGCCGATTCCCGAGGAATCC
TAGAAGAGCCGTTGCCTTCAACAAGCAGTGAAGAAGAAGATCCCCTTGCGGGTATCAGTCTCCCTGAAGG
TGTGGACCCCTCTTTTCTGGCTGCCCTGCCTGATGACATCCGTCGGGAAGTTCTACAGAACCAGCTAGGC
ATTCGTCCACCAACCCGGACTGCCCCCTCCACAAATAGCTCAGCGCCTGCAGTGGTGGGGAATCCTGGTG
TGACTGAGGTGAGTCCCGAGTTTCTTGCGGCACTGCCACCCGCGATCCAAGAGGAAGTACTGGCACAGCA
GAGAGCTGAGCAGCAGCGACGAGAACTAGCACAGAATGCCAGCTCAGACACCCCTATGGACCCTGTGACC
TTCATCCAGACTCTGCCCTCAGACCTGCGCCGTAGTGTCCTAGAGGATATGGAGGACAGTGTGTTAGCTG
TGATGCCACCTGACATTGCAGCTGAGGCTCAAGCCCTGAGACGAGAGCAAGAAGCCCGGCAGCGACAGCT
CATGCATGAGCGTCTGTTTGGGCACAGTAGCACCTCCGCACTCTCTGCTATTCTCCGAAGCCCGGCTTTC
ACCAGTCGCTTAAGTGGCAACCGTGGGGTCCAGTATACTCGCCTTGCTGTGCAGAGAGGTGGCACCTTCC
AGATGGGGGGTAGCAGCAGCCATAACAGGCCTTCTGGCAGTAATGTAGATACTCTCCTCCGCCTCCGAGG
ACGGCTCCTTCTGGACCACGAAGCCCTTTCTTGTCTCTTGGTCCTACTTTTTGTGGATGAGCCAAAGCTC
AATACTAGCCGTCTACACCGAGTACTGAGAAATCTCTGCTACCATGCCCAGACCCGCCACTGGGTCATCC
GCAGTCTGCTCTCCATCTTGCAGCGCAGCAGTGAGAGTGAGCTATGCATTGAAACACCCAAACTCACTAC
AAGTGAGGAAAAGGGCAAAAAGTCGAGCAAGAGCTGTGGGTCAAGTAGCCATGAGAACCGTCCCCTGGAC
CTGCTACACAAGATGGAGTCAAAGAGCTCCAACCAGCTTTCCTGGCTCTCAGTATCCATGGATGCAGCCC
TAGGCTGCAGGACTAATATATTTCAGATCCAGCGTTCAGGGGGGCGTAAACATACCGAGAAGCATGCAAG
CGGTGGCTCCACCGTCCACATCCATCCCCAAGCTGCTCCTGTTGTCTGCAGACACGTTTTGGATACACTC
ATTCAATTGGCCAAGGTATTTCCCAGCCACTTCACACAGCAGCGGACCAAAGAAACAAACTGTGAGAGTG
ATCGGGAAAGGGGCAATAAGGCCTGTAGCCCATGCTCCTCACAGTCCTCCAGCAGTGGCATTTGCACAGA
CTTCTGGGACTTATTGGTAAAACTGGACAACATGAATGTCAGCCGGAAAGGCAAGAACTCCGTGAAGTCA
GTGCCAGTGAGCGCTGGCGGTGAGGGGGAAACCTCTCCATACAGCCTCGAGGCCTCTCCACTGGGGCAGC
TCATGAACATGTTGTCACACCCAGTCATCCGCCGGAGCTCTCTCTTAACTGAGAAACTCCTCAGACTCCT
TTCTCTCATCTCAATTGCTCTCCCAGAAAACAAGGTGTCAGAAGCACAGGCTAATTCTGGCAGCGGTGCT
TCCTCCACCACCACTGCCACCTCAACCACATCTACCACCACCACCACTGCCGCCTCCACCACGCCCACAC
CCCCTACTGCACCCACCCCTGTCACTTCTGCTCCAGCCCTGGTTGCTGCCACGGCTATTTCCACCATTGT
CGTAGCTGCTTCGACCACAGTGACTACCCCCACGACTGCTACCACTACTGTTTCAATTTCTCCCACTACT
AAGGGCAGCAAATCTCCAGCGAAGGTGAGTGATGGGGGCAGCAGCAGTACAGACTTTAAGATGGTGTCCT
CTGGCCTCACTGAAAACCAGCTACAGCTCTCTGTAGAGGTGTTGACATCCCACTCTTGTTCTGAGGAAGG
CTTAGAGGATGCAGCCAACGTACTACTGCAGCTCTCCCGGGGGGACTCTGGGACCCGGGACACTGTTCTC
AAGCTGCTACTGAATGGAGCCCGCCATCTGGGTTATACCCTTTGTAAACAAATAGGTACCCTGCTGGCCG
AGCTGCGGGAATACAACCTCGAGCAGCAGCGGCGAGCCCAATGTGAAACCCTCTCTCCTGATGGCCTGCC
TGAGGAGCAGCCACAGACCACCAAGCTGAAGGGCAAAATGCAGAGCAGGTTTGACATGGCTGAGAATGTG
GTAATTGTGGCATCTCAGAAGCGACCTTTGGGTGGCCGGGAGCTCCAGCTGCCTTCTATGTCCATGTTGA
CATCCAAGACATCTACCCAGAAGTTCTTCTTGAGGGTACTACAGGTCATCATCCAGCTCCGGGACGACAC
GCGCCGGGCTAACAAGAAAGCCAAGCAGACAGGCAGGCTAGGTTCCTCCGGTTTAGGCTCAGCTAGCAGC
ATCCAGGCAGCTGTTCGGCAGCTGGAGGCTGAGGCTGATGCCATTATACAAATGGTACGTGAGGGTCAAA
GGGCGCGGAGACAGCAACAAGCAGCAACGTCGGAGTCTAGCCAGTCAGAGGCGTCTGTCCGGAGGGAGGA
ATCACCCATGGATGTGGACCAGCCATCTCCCAGTGCTCAAGATACTCAATCCATTGCCTCCGATGGAACC
CCACAGGGGGAGAAGGAAAAGGAAGAAAGACCACCTGAGTTACCCCTGCTCAGCGAGCAGCTGAGTTTGG
ACGAGCTGTGGGACATGCTTGGGGAGTGTCTAAAGGAACTAGAGGAATCCCATGACCAGCATGCGGTGCT
AGTGCTACAGCCTGCTGTCGAGGCCTTCTTTCTGGTCCATGCCACAGAGCGGGAGAGCAAGCCTCCTGTC
CGAGACACCCGTGAGAGCCAGCTGGCACACATCAAGGACGAGCCTCCTCCACTCTCCCCTGCCCCCTTAA
CCCCAGCCACGCCTTCCTCCCTTGACCCATTCTTCTCCCGGGAGCCCTCATCTATGCACATCTCCTCAAG
CCTGCCCCCTGACACACAGAAGTTCCTTCGCTTTGCAGAGACTCACCGCACTGTGTTAAACCAGATCCTA
CGGCAGTCCACGACCCACCTTGCTGATGGGCCTTTTGCTGTCCTGGTAGACTACATTCGTGTCCTCGACT
TTGATGTCAAGCGCAAATATTTCCGCCAAGAGCTGGAGCGTTTAGATGAGGGGCTCCGGAAAGAAGACAT
GGCTGTGCATGTCCGTCGTGACCATGTGTTTGAAGACTCCTATCGTGAGCTGCATCGCAAATCCCCCGAA
GAAATGAAGAATCGATTGTATATAGTATTTGAAGGAGAAGAAGGGCAGGATGCTGGCGGGCTCCTGCGGG
AGTGGTATATGATCATCTCTCGAGAGATGTTTAACCCTATGTATGCCTTGTTCCGTACCTCACCTGGTGA
TCGAGTCACCTACACCATCAATCCATCTTCCCACTGCAACCCCAACCATCTGTCCTATTTTAAATTTGTC
GGACGCATTGTGGCCAAAGCTGTATATGACAACCGTCTTCTGGAGTGCTACTTTACTCGATCCTTTTACA
AACACATCTTGGGCAAGTCAGTCAGATATACAGATATGGAGAGTGAAGATTACCACTTCTACCAAGGTCT
GGTTTATCTGCTGGAAAATGATGTCTCCACACTAGGCTATGACCTCACCTTCAGCACTGAGGTCCAAGAG
TTTGGAGTTTGTGAAGTTCGTGACCTCAAACCCAATGGGGCCAACATCTTGGTAACAGAGGAGAATAAGA
AGGAGTATGTACACCTGGTATGCCAGATGAGAATGACAGGAGCCATCCGCAAGCAGTTGGCGGCTTTCTT
AGAAGGCTTCTATGAGATCATTCCAAAGCGCCTCATTTCCATCTTCACTGAGCAGGAGTTAGAGCTGCTT
ATATCAGGACTGCCCACCATTGACATCGATGATCTGAAATCCAACACTGAATACCACAAGTACCAGTCCA
ACTCTATTCAGATCCAGTGGTTCTGGAGAGCATTGCGTTCTTTCGATCAAGCTGACCGTGCCAAGTTCCT
CCAGTTTGTCACGGGTACTTCCAAGGTACCCCTGCAAGGCTTTGCTGCCCTCGAAGGCATGAATGGCATT
CAGAAGTTTCAGATCCATCGAGATGATAGGTCCACAGATCGCCTGCCTTCAGCTCACACATGTTTTAATC
AGCTGGATCTGCCTGCCTATGAGAGCTTTGAGAAGCTCCGCCACATGCTACTGTTGGCTATCCAGGAGTG
CTCTGAAGGCTTTGGGCTGGCCTAATAAGCGGCCGCGACCCAGCTTTCTTGTACAAAGTTGGCATTATAA
GAAAGCATTGCTTATCAATTTGTTGCAACGAACAGGTCACTATCAGTCAAAATAAAATCATTATTTGCCA
TCCAGCTGCAGCTCTGGCCCGTGTCTCAAAATCTCTGATGTTACATTGCACAAGATAAAAATATATCATC
ATGAACAATAAAACTGTCTGCTTACATAAACAGTAATACAAGGGGTGTTATGAGCCATATTCAACGGGAA
ACGTCGAGGCCGCGATTAAATTCCAACATGGATGCTGATTTATATGGGTATAAATGGGCTCGCGATAATG
TCGGGCAATCAGGTGCGACAATCTATCGCTTGTATGGGAAGCCCGATGCGCCAGAGTTGTTTCTGAAACA
TGGCAAAGGTAGCGTTGCCAATGATGTTACAGATGAGATGGTCAGACTAAACTGGCTGACGGAATTTATG
CCTCTTCCGACCATCAAGCATTTTATCCGTACTCCTGATGATGCATGGTTACTCACCACTGCGATCCCCG
GAAAAACAGCATTCCAGGTATTAGAAGAATATCCTGATTCAGGTGAAAATATTGTTGATGCGCTGGCAGT
GTCCCTGCGCCGGTTGCATTCGATTCCTGTTTGTAATTGTCCTTTTAACAGCGATCGCGTATTTCGTCTC
GCTCAGGCGCAATCACGAATGAATAACGGTTTGGTTGATGCGAGTGATTTTGATGACGAGCGTAATGGCT
GGCCTGTTGAACAAGTCTGGAAAGAAATGCATAAACTTTTGCCATTCTCACCGGATTCAGTCGTCACTCA
TGGTGATTTCTCACTTGATAACCTTATTTTTGACGAGGGGAAATTAATAGGTTGTATTGATGTTGGACGA
GTCGGAATCGCAGACCGATACCAGGATCTTGCCATCCTATGGAACTGCCTCGGTGAGTTTTCTCCTTCAT
TACAGAAACGGCTTTTTCAAAAATATGGTATTGATAATCCTGATATGAATAAATTGCAGTTTCATTTGAT
GCTCGATGAGTTTTTCTAATCAGAATTGGTTAATTGGTTGTAACATTATTCAGATTGGGCCCCGTTCCAC
TGAGCGTCAGACCCCGTAGAAAAGATCAAAGGATCTTCTTGAGATCCTTTTTTTCTGCGCGTAATCTGCT
GCTTGCAAACAAAAAAACCACCGCTACCAGCGGTGGTTTGTTTGCCGGATCAAGAGCTACCAACTCTTTT
TCCGAAGGTAACTGGCTTCAGCAGAGCGCAGATACCAAATACTGTTCTTCTAGTGTAGCCGTAGTTAGGC
CACCACTTCAAGAACTCTGTAGCACCGCCTACATACCTCGCTCTGCTAATCCTGTTACCAGTGGCTGCTG
CCAGTGGCGATAAGTCGTGTCTTACCGGGTTGGACTCAAGACGATAGTTACCGGATAAGGCGCAGCGGTC
GGGCTGAACGGGGGGTTCGTGCACACAGCCCAGCTTGGAGCGAACGACCTACACCGAACTGAGATACCTA
CAGCGTGAGCTATGAGAAAGCGCCACGCTTCCCGAAGGGAGAAAGGCGGACAGGTATCCGGTAAGCGGCA
GGGTCGGAACAGGAGAGCGCACGAGGGAGCTTCCAGGGGGAAACGCCTGGTATCTTTATAGTCCTGTCGG
GTTTCGCCACCTCTGACTTGAGCGTCGATTTTTGTGATGCTCGTCAGGGGGGCGGAGCCTATGGAAAAAC
GCCAGCAACGCGGCCTTTTTACGGTTCCTGGCCTTTTGCTGGCCTTTTGCTCACATGTT
